Addgene plasmid #135958: pU6-sp-sgRNA-RNF2_+41nick
Purpose: S. pyogenes sgRNA for +41 nick in RNF2
Depositing lab: David Liu. Depositing organization: Broad Institute. Publication: Search-and-replace genome editing without double-strand breaks or donor DNA. Anzalone AV, Randolph PB, Davis JR, Sousa AA, Koblan LW, Levy JM, Chen PJ, Wilson C, Newby GA, Raguram A, Liu DR. Nature. 2019 Oct 21. pii: 10.1038/s41586-019-1711-4. doi: 10.1038/s41586-019-1711-4. PubMed 31634902.
Backbone
  Vector backbone: pU6
  Vector type: Mammalian Expression
Growth in bacteria
  Bacterial resistance: Ampicillin, 100 μg/mL
  Growth temperature: 37°C
  Growth strain: DH5alpha
  Copy number: High Copy
Gene/Insert
  Gene/Insert name: RNF2_+41 nicking sgRNA
  Species: Synthetic
  Insert size (bp): 96
  Mutation: See manuscript
  Promoter: U6
  Cloning method: Ligation Independent Cloning
  Sequencing primers: 5′ T7-forward; 3′ BGH-reverse
Terms and licenses: Academic/Nonprofit Terms; Industry Terms: Not Available to Industry
How to cite: pU6-sp-sgRNA-RNF2_+41nick was a gift from David Liu (Addgene plasmid # 135958 ; http://n2t.net/addgene:135958 ; RRID:Addgene_135958)
