[The description below was written by a language model from this plasmid's Addgene catalogue record and pLannotate feature annotations shown in this document.]
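Description:
pU6-sp-sgRNA-RNF2_+41nick is a compact (about 2.3 kb) mammalian expression plasmid on the pU6 backbone that produces a single guide RNA for Streptococcus pyogenes Cas9. It is propagated in E. coli through a high-copy ColE1/pUC-type origin of replication and selected with ampicillin via a β-lactamase gene driven by its native bla promoter. The plasmid carries no mammalian selection marker, reporter or Cas9 coding sequence, so it serves purely as a guide RNA expression vector that must be delivered together with a separately encoded editor protein.

The payload is a 96 bp synthetic insert placed directly downstream of the human U6 promoter, an RNA polymerase III promoter suited to transcribing short, uncapped, non-polyadenylated RNAs with defined ends. The insert consists of a targeting spacer, occupying the short gap between the promoter and the annotated scaffold, fused to the standard S. pyogenes gRNA scaffold that binds Cas9. The spacer directs a nick in the human RNF2 locus at the position designated +41. According to the record's purpose and its associated publication on search-and-replace (prime) editing, this position is presumably defined relative to the nick made by a prime editing guide RNA. In that approach, such a secondary nicking guide is co-transfected with a Cas9 nickase–based prime editor and a pegRNA, so that the non-edited strand is also cut, which biases DNA repair towards keeping the edit. The record refers to the manuscript for sequence details. A short attB1 fragment is also annotated, which appears to be a backbone remnant with no stated function.
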