Features (pLannotate 1.2.2; 6 found; start..end, strand, type, name):
      1..241     +  promoter       U6 promoter: RNA polymerase III promoter for human U6 snRNA
    271..346     +  misc_RNA       gRNA scaffold: guide RNA scaffold for the Streptococcus pyogenes CRISPR/Cas9 system
    450..1038    -  rep_origin     ori: high-copy-number ColE1/pMB1/pBR322/pUC origin of replication
   1209..2069    -  CDS            AmpR: β-lactamase; bla; confers resistance to ampicillin, carbenicillin, and related antibiotics
   2070..2174    -  promoter       AmpR promoter: bla
   2212..2229    +  protein_bind   attB1 (fragment): mutant version of attB; recombination site for the Gateway® BP reaction BP Clonase™
>Addgene plasmid #135958 | pU6-sp-sgRNA-RNF2_+41nick | addgene full sequence | sequence record 267435 | Addgene NGS Result
GAGGGCCTATTTCCCATGATTCCTTCATATTTGCATATACGATACAAGGCTGTTAGAGAGATAATTAGAA
TTAATTTGACTGTAAACACAAAGATATTAGTACAAAATACGTGACGTAGAAAGTAATAATTTCTTGGGTA
GTTTGCAGTTTTAAAATTATGTTTTAAAATGGACTATCATATGCTTACCGTAACTTGAAAGTATTTCGAT
TTCTTGGCTTTATATATCTTGTGGAAAGGACGAAACACCGTCAACCATTAAGCAAAACATGTTTTAGAGC
TAGAAATAGCAAGTTAAAATAAGGCTAGTCCGTTATCAACTTGAAAAAGTGGCACCGAGTCGGTGCTTTT
TTTAAGCTTGGGCCGCTCGAGGTACCTCTCTACATATGACATGTGAGCAAAAGGCCAGCAAAAGGCCAGG
AACCGTAAAAAGGCCGCGTTGCTGGCGTTTTTCCATAGGCTCCGCCCCCCTGACGAGCATCACAAAAATC
GACGCTCAAGTCAGAGGTGGCGAAACCCGACAGGACTATAAAGATACCAGGCGTTTCCCCCTGGAAGCTC
CCTCGTGCGCTCTCCTGTTCCGACCCTGCCGCTTACCGGATACCTGTCCGCCTTTCTCCCTTCGGGAAGC
GTGGCGCTTTCTCATAGCTCACGCTGTAGGTATCTCAGTTCGGTGTAGGTCGTTCGCTCCAAGCTGGGCT
GTGTGCACGAACCCCCCGTTCAGCCCGACCGCTGCGCCTTATCCGGTAACTATCGTCTTGAGTCCAACCC
GGTAAGACACGACTTATCGCCACTGGCAGCAGCCACTGGTAACAGGATTAGCAGAGCGAGGTATGTAGGC
GGTGCTACAGAGTTCTTGAAGTGGTGGCCTAACTACGGCTACACTAGAAGAACAGTATTTGGTATCTGCG
CTCTGCTGAAGCCAGTTACCTTCGGAAAAAGAGTTGGTAGCTCTTGATCCGGCAAACAAACCACCGCTGG
TAGCGGTGGTTTTTTTGTTTGCAAGCAGCAGATTACGCGCAGAAAAAAAGGATCTCAAGAAGATCCTTTG
ATCTTTTCTACGGGGTCTGACGCTCAGTGGAACGAAAACTCACGTTAAGGGATTTTGGTCATGAGATTAT
CAAAAAGGATCTTCACCTAGATCCTTTTAAATTAAAAATGAAGTTTTAAATCAATCTAAAGTATATATGA
GTAAACTTGGTCTGACAGTTACCAATGCTTAATCAGTGAGGCACCTATCTCAGCGATCTGTCTATTTCGT
TCATCCATAGTTGCCTGACTCCCCGTCGTGTAGATAACTACGATACGGGAGGGCTTACCATCTGGCCCCA
GTGCTGCAATGATACCGCGAGACCCACGCTCACCGGCTCCAGATTTATCAGCAATAAACCAGCCAGCCGG
AAGGGCCGAGCGCAGAAGTGGTCCTGCAACTTTATCCGCCTCCATCCAGTCTATTAATTGTTGCCGGGAA
GCTAGAGTAAGTAGTTCGCCAGTTAATAGTTTGCGCAACGTTGTTGCCATTGCTACAGGCATCGTGGTGT
CACGCTCGTCGTTTGGTATGGCTTCATTCAGCTCCGGTTCCCAACGATCAAGGCGAGTTACATGATCCCC
CATGTTGTGCAAAAAAGCGGTTAGCTCCTTCGGTCCTCCGATCGTTGTCAGAAGTAAGTTGGCCGCAGTG
TTATCACTCATGGTTATGGCAGCACTGCATAATTCTCTTACTGTCATGCCATCCGTAAGATGCTTTTCTG
TGACTGGTGAGTACTCAACCAAGTCATTCTGAGAATAGTGTATGCGGCGACCGAGTTGCTCTTGCCCGGC
GTCAATACGGGATAATACCGCGCCACATAGCAGAACTTTAAAAGTGCTCATCATTGGAAAACGTTCTTCG
GGGCGAAAACTCTCAAGGATCTTACCGCTGTTGAGATCCAGTTCGATGTAACCCACTCGTGCACCCAACT
GATCTTCAGCATCTTTTACTTTCACCAGCGTTTCTGGGTGAGCAAAAACAGGAAGGCAAAATGCCGCAAA
AAAGGGAATAAGGGCGACACGGAAATGTTGAATACTCATACTCTTCCTTTTTCAATATTATTGAAGCATT
TATCAGGGTTATTGTCTCATGAGCGGATACATATTTGAATGTATTTAGAAAAATAAACAAATAGGGGTTC
CGCGCACATTTCCCCGAAAAGTGCCACCTGACGTCGCTAGCTGTACAAAAAAGCAGGCTTTAAAGGAACC
AATTCAGTCGACTGGATCCGGTACCAAGGTCGGGCAGGAA
